>Addgene plasmid #68814 | pTriEx4-Cdc42-2G | depositor full sequence | sequence record 120972 | pTriEx4-Cdc42-2G sequence 7608 bps
TCCTGCATCTTTTAATCAAATCCCAAGATGTGTATAAACGCGCCGGTATGTACAGGAAGAGGTTTATACT
AAACTGTTACATTGCAAACGTGGTTTCGTGTGCCAAGTGTGAAAACCGATGTTTAATCAAGGCTCTGACG
CATTTCTACAACCACGACTCCAAGTGTGTGGGTGAAGTCATGCATCTTTTAATCAAATCCCAAGATGTGT
ATAAACCACCAAACTGCCAAAAAATGAAAACTGTCGACAAGCTCTGTCCGTTTGCTGGCAACTGCAAGGG
TCTCAATCCTATTTGTAATTATTGAATAATAAAACAATTATAAATGTCAAATTTGTTTTTTATTAACGAT
ACAAACCAAACGCAACAAGAACATTTGTAGTATTATCTATAATTGAAAACGCGTAGTTATAATCGCTGAG
GTAATATTTAAAATCATTTTCAAATGATTCACAGTTAATTTGCGACAATATAATTTTATTTTCACATAAA
CTAGACGCCTTGTCGTCTTCTTCTTCGTATTCCTTCTCTTTTTCATTTTTCTCTTCATAAAAATTAACAT
AGTTATTATCGTATCCATATATGTATCTATCGTATAGAGTAAATTTTTTGTTGTCATAAATATATATGTC
TTTTTTAATGGGGTGTATAGTACCGCTGCGCATAGTTTTTCTGTAATTTACAACAGTGCTATTTTCTGGT
AGTTCTTCGGAGTGTGTTGCTTTAATTATTAAATTTATATAATCAATGAATTTGGGATCGTCGGTTTTGT
ACAATATGTTGCCGGCATAGTACGCAGCTTCTTCTAGTTCAATTACACCATTTTTTAGCAGCACCGGATT
AACATAACTTTCCAAAATGTTGTACGAACCGTTAAACAAAAACAGTTCACCTCCCTTTTCTATACTATTG
TCTGCGAGCAGTTGTTTGTTGTTAAAAATAACAGCCATTGTAATGAGACGCACAAACTAATATCACAAAC
TGGAAATGTCTATCAATATATAGTTGCTGATGGCCGGCCTATTAATAGTAATCAATTACGGGGTCATTAG
TTCATAGCCCATATATGGAGTTCCGCGTTACATAACTTACGGTAAATGGCCCGCCTGGCTGACCGCCCAA
CGACCCCCGCCCATTGACGTCAATAATGACGTATGTTCCCATAGTAACGCCAATAGGGACTTTCCATTGA
CGTCAATGGGTGGAGTATTTACGGTAAACTGCCCACTTGGCAGTACATCAAGTGTATCATATGCCAAGTC
CGCCCCCTATTGACGTCAATGACGGTAAATGGCCCGCCTGGCATTATGCCCAGTACATGACCTTACGGGA
CTTTCCTACTTGGCAGTACATCTACGTATTAGTCATCGCTATTACCATGCTGATGCGGTTTTGGCAGTAC
ACCAATGGGCGTGGATAGCGGTTTGACTCACGGGGATTTCCAAGTCTCCACCCCATTGACGTCAATGGGA
GTTTGTTTTGGCACCAAAATCAACGGGACTTTCCAAAATGTCGTAATAACCCCGCCCCGTTGACGCAAAT
GGGCGGTAGGCGTGTACGGTGGGAGGTCTATATAAGCAGACGTCGTTTAGTGAACCGTCAGATCACTAGA
TGCTTTATTGCGGTAGTTTATCACAGTTAAATTGCTAACGCCAGTCTCGAACTTAACGTGCAGAAGTTGG
TCGTGAGGCACTGGGCAGGTAAGTATCGGGCCCTTTGTGCGGGGGGAGCGGCTCGGGGCTGTCCGCGGGG
GGACGGCTGCCTTCGGGGGGGACGGGGCAGGGCGGGGTTCGGCTTCTGGCGTGTGACCGGCGGCTCTAGA
GCCTCTGCTAACCATGTTCATGCCTTCTTCTTTTTCCTACAGCTCCTGGGCAACGTGCTGGTTATTGTGC
TGTCTCATCATTTTGGCAAAGAATTGGATCGGACCGAAATTAATACGACTCACTATAGGGGAATTGTGAG
CGGATAACAATTCCCCGGAGTTAATCCGGGACCTTTAATTCAACCCAACACAATATATTATAGTTAAATA
AGAATTATTATCAAATCATTTGTATATTAATTAAAATACTATACTGTAAATTACATTTTATTTACAATCA
AAGGAGATATACCATGGCACACCATCACCACCATCACGGGAGCGGGGAGCAGAAACTAATATCAGAGGAG
GATCTTGGCTCAGGATCCTCCACCGACGGCATGGACGAGCTGTACAAGGGTGCTAGCGGAGGAATGGTGA
GCAAGGGCGAGGAGACCACAATGGGCGTAATCAAGCCCGACATGAAGATCAAGCTGAAGATGGAGGGCAA
CGTGAATGGCCACGCCTTCGTGATCGAGGGCGAGGGCGAGGGCAAGCCCTACGACGGCACCAACACCATC
AACCTGGAGGTGAAGGAGGGAGCCCCCCTGCCCTTCTCCTACGACATTCTGACCACCGCGTTCGCCTACG
GCAACAGGGCCTTCACCAAGTACCCCGACGACATCCCCAACTACTTCAAGCAGTCCTTCCCCGAGGGCTA
CTCTTGGGAGCGCACCATGACCTTCGAGGACAAGGGCATCGTGAAGGTGAAGTCCGACATCTCCATGGAG
GAGGACTCCTTCATCTACGAGATACACCTCAAGGGCGAGAACTTCCCCCCCAACGGCCCCGTGATGCAGA
AGAAGACCACCGGCTGGGACGCCTCCACCGAGAGGATGTACGTGCGCGACGGCGTGCTGAAGGGCGACGT
CAAGCACAAGCTGCTGCTGGAGGGCGGCGGCCACCACCGCGTTGACTTCAAGACCATCTACAGGGCCAAG
AAGGCGGTGAAGCTGCCCGACTATCACTTTGTGGACCACCGCATCGAGATCCTGAACCACGACAAGGACT
ACAACAAGGTGACCGTTTACGAGAGCGCCGTGGCCCGCAACTCCGGAGACATCCAGAACCCTGACATCAC
GAGTTCACGATACCGTGGGCTCCCAGCACCTGGACCTAGCCCAGCTGATAAGAAACGCTCAGGGAAGAAG
AAGATCAGCAAAGCTGATATTGGTGCACCCAGTGGATTCAAGCATGTCAGCCACGTGGGGTGGGACCCCC
AGAATGGATTTGACGTGAACAACCTCGACCCCGACCTGCGCAGTCTGTTCTCCAGGGCAGGAATCAGCGA
GGCCCAGCTCACCGACGCCGAGACCTCTAAACTTATCTACGACTTCATTGAGGACCAGGGTGGGCTGGAG
GCTGTGCGGCAGGAGATGAGGCGCCAGGAGCCACTTCCGCCCGGGACTTCTGGTTCTGGTAAACCTGGTT
CTGGTGAAGGTTCTACTAAAGGGACTTCTGGTTCTGGTAAACCTGGTTCTGGTGAAGGTTCTACTAAAGG
GACTTCTGGTTCTGGTAAACCTGGTTCTGGTGAAGGTTCTACTAAAGGGACTTCTGGTTCTGGTAAACCT
GGTTCTGGTGAAGGTTCTACTAAAGGGGCGGCCGCCATGCTGCTGCCCGACAACCACTACCTGAGCTACC
AGTCCGCCCTGAGCAAAGACCCCAACGAGAAGCGCGATCACATGGTCCTGCTGGAGTTCGTGACCGCCGC
CGGGATCACTCTCGGCATGGACGAGCTGTACAAGGGTGGCAGCGGTGGCATGGTGAGCAAGGGCGAGGAG
CTGTTCACCGGGGTGGTGCCCATCCTGGTCGAGCTGGACGGCGACGTAAACGGCCACAAGTTCAGCGTGT
CCGGCGAGGGCGAGGGCGATGCCACCTACGGCAAGCTGACCCTGAAGCTGATCTGCACCACCGGCAAGCT
GCCCGTGCCCTGGCCCACCCTCGTGACCACCCTGGGCTACGGCCTGATGTGCTTCGCCCGCTACCCCGAC
CACATGAAGCAGCACGACTTCTTCAAGTCCGCCATGCCCGAAGGCTACGTCCAGGAGCGCACCATCTTCT
TCAAGGACGACGGCAACTACAAGACCCGCGCCGAGGTGAAGTTCGAGGGCGACACCCTGGTGAACCGCAT
CGAGCTGAAGGGCATCGACTTCAAGGAGGACGGCAACATCCTGGGGCACAAGCTGGAGTACAACTACAAC
AGCCACAACGTCTATATCACCGCCGACAAGCAGAAGAACGGCATCAAGGCCAACTTCAAGATCCGCCACA
ACATCGAGGACGGCGGCGTGCAGCTCGCCGACCACTACCAGCAGAACACCCCCATCGGCGACGGCCCCGT
GGGTACCATGCAGACAATTAAGTGTGTTGTTGTTGGTGATGGTGCTGTTGGTAAAACATGTCTCCTGATA
TCCTACACAACAAACAAATTCCCATCGGAATATGTACCAACTGTTTTTGACAACTATGCAGTCACAGTTA
TGATTGGTGGAGAGCCATACACTCTTGGACTTTTTGATACTGCAGGGCAAGAGGATTATGACAGACTACG
ACCGCTAAGTTATCCACAGACAGATGTTTTTCTAGTATGTTTCTCAGTGGTCTCTCCATCCTCATTTGAA
AATGTGAAAGAAAAGTGGGTGCCTGAGATAACTCACCACTGTCCAAAGACTCCTTTCTTGCTTGTTGGGA
CCCAAATTGATCTCAGAGATGACCCCTCTACTATTGAGAAACTTGCCAAGAACAAACAGAAGCCTATTAC
TCCAGAGACTGCTGAAAAGCTGGCGCGGGATCTGAAGGCTGTCAAGTATGTGGAGTGCTCTGCCCTCACA
CAGAAAGGCCTAAAGAATGTGTTTGATGAAGCAATATTGGCTGCCCTGGAGCCTCCAGAACCGAAGAAGA
GCCGCAGGTGTGTGCTGCTATGACTCGAGCACCACCATCACCATCACCATCACTAAGTGATTAACCTCAG
GTGCAGGCTGCCTATCAGAAGGTGGTGGCTGGTGTGGCCAATGCCCTGGCTCACAAATACCACTGAGATC
GATCTTTTTCCCTCTGCCAAAAATTATGGGGACATCATGAAGCCCCTTGAGCATCTGACTTCTGGCTAAT
AAAGGAAATTTATTTTCATTGCAATAGTGTGTTGGAATTTTTTGTGTCTCTCACTCGGAAGGACATATGG
GAGGGCAAATCATTTAAAACATCAGAATGAGTATTTGGTTTAGAGTTTGGCAACATATGCCCATATGTAA
CTAGCATAACCCCTTGGGGCCTCTAAACGGGTCTTGAGGGGTTTTTTGCTGAAAGCATGCGGAGGAAATT
CTCCTTGAAGTTTCCCTGGTGTTCAAAGTAAAGGAGTTTGCACCAGACGCACCTCTGTTCACTGGTCCGG
CGTATTAAAACACGATACATTGTTATTAGTACATTTATTAAGCGCTAGATTCTGTGCGTTGTTGATTTAC
AGACAATTGTTGTACGTATTTTAATAATTCATTAAATTTATAATCTTTAGGGTGGTATGTTAGAGCGAAA
ATCAAATGATTTTCAGCGTCTTTATATCTGAATTTAAATATTAAATCCTCAATAGATTTGTAAAATAGGT
TTCGATTAGTTTCAAACAAGGGTTGTTTTTCCGAACCGATGGCTGGACTATCTAATGGATTTTCGCTCAA
CGCCACAAAACTTGCCAAATCTTGTAGCAGCAATCTAGCTTTGTCGATATTCGTTTGTGTTTTGTTTTGT
AATAAAGGTTCGACGTCGTTCAAAATATTATGCGCTTTTGTATTTCTTTCATCACTGTCGTTAGTGTACA
ATTGACTCGACGTAAACACGTTAAATAGAGCTTGGACATATTTAACATCGGGCGTGTTAGCTTTATTAGG
CCGATTATCGTCGTCGTCCCAACCCTCGTCGTTAGAAGTTGCTTCCGAAGACGATTTTGCCATAGCCACA
CGACGCCTATTAATTGTGTCGGCTAACACGTCCGCGATCAAATTTGTAGTTGAGCTTTTTGGAATTGCGA
TCGCATAACTTCGTATAGCATACATTATACGAAGTTATAAGCTCGGAACGCTGCGCTCGGTCGTTCGGCT
GCGGCGAGCGGTATCAGCTCACTCAAAGGCGGTAATACGGTTATCCACAGAATCAGGGGATAACGCAGGA
AAGAACATGTGAGCAAAAGGCCAGCAAAAGGCCAGGAACCGTAAAAAGGCCGCGTTGCTGGCGTTTTTCC
ATAGGCTCCGCCCCCTGACGAGCATCACAAAAATCGACGCTCAAGTCAGAGGTGGCGAAACCCGACAGGA
CTATAAAGATACCAGGCGTTTCCCCCTGGAAGCTCCCTCGTGCGCTCTCCTGTTCCGACCCTGCCGCTTA
CCGGATACCTGTCCGCCTTTCTCCCTTCGGGAAGCGTGGCGCTTTCTCAATGCTCACGCTGTAGGTATCT
CAGTTCGGTGTAGGTCGTTCGCTCCAAGCTGGGCTGTGTGCACGAACCCCCCGTTCAGCCCGACCGCTGC
GCCTTATCCGGTAACTATCGTCTTGAGTCCAACCCGGTAAGACACGACTTATCGCCACTGGCAGCAGCCA
CTGGTAACAGGATTAGCAGAGCGAGGTATGTAGGCGGTGCTACAGAGTTCTTGAAGTGGTGGCCTAACTA
CGGCTACACTAGAAGAACAGTATTTGGTATCTGCGCTCTGCTGAAGCCAGTTACCTTCGGAAAAAGAGTT
GGTAGCTCTTGATCCGGCAAACAAACCACCGCTGGTAGCGGTGGTTTTTTTGTTTGCAAGCAGCAGATTA
CGCGCAGAAAAAAAGGATCTCAAGAAGATCCTTTGTTACCAATGCTTAATCAGTGAGGCACCTATCTCAG
CGATCTGTCTATTTCGTTCATCCATAGTTGCCTGACTCCCCGTCGTGTAGATAACTACGATACGGGAGGG
CTTACCATCTGGCCCCAGTGCTGCAATGATACCGCGAGACCCACGCTCACCGGCTCCAGATTTATCAGCA
ATAAACCAGCCAGCCGGAAGGGCCGAGCGCAGAAGTGGTCCTGCAACTTTATCCGCCTCCATCCAGTCTA
TTAATTGTTGCCGGGAAGCTAGAGTAAGTAGTTCGCCAGTTAATAGTTTGCGCAACGTTGTTGCCATTGC
TACAGGCATCGTGGTGTCACGCTCGTCGTTTGGTATGGCTTCATTCAGCTCCGGTTCCCAACGATCAAGG
CGAGTTACATGATCCCCCATGTTGTGCAAAAAAGCGGTTAGCTCCTTCGGTCCTCCGATCGTTGTCAGAA
GTAAGTTGGCCGCAGTGTTATCACTCATGGTTATGGCAGCACTGCATAATTCTCTTACTGTCATGCCATC
CGTAAGATGCTTTTCTGTGACTGGTGAGTACTCAACCAAGTCATTCTGAGAATAGTGTATGCGGCGACCG
AGTTGCTCTTGCCCGGCGTCAATACGGGATAATACCGCGCCACATAGCAGAACTTTAAAAGTGCTCATCA
TTGGAAAACGTTCTTCGGGGCGAAAACTCTCAAGGATCTTACCGCTGTTGAGATCCAGTTCGATGTAACC
CACTCGTGCACCCAACTGATCTTCAGCATCTTTTACTTTCACCAGCGTTTCTGGGTGAGCAAAAACAGGA
AGGCAAAATGCCGCAAAAAAGGGAATAAGGGCGACACGGAAATGTTGAATACTCATACTCTTCCTTTTTC
AATATTATTGAAGCATTTATCAGGGTTATTGTCTCATGTCCGCGCGTT
Features (pLannotate 1.2.2; 22 found; start..end, strand, type, name):
      4..39      +  CDS            lef2 (fragment): baculovirus late expression factor 2
    181..1008    +  misc_recomb    baculovirus recombination region (lef2/ORF603): contains ORF603 and part of lef2
   1020..1379    +  enhancer       CMV enhancer (fragment): human cytomegalovirus immediate early enhancer
   1381..1580    +  promoter       CMV promoter: human cytomegalovirus (CMV) immediate early promoter
   1732..1862    +  intron         chimeric intron (fragment): chimera between introns from chicken β-actin and rabbit β-globin
   1931..1949    +  promoter       T7 promoter: promoter for bacteriophage T7 RNA polymerase
   1950..1974    +  protein_bind   lac operator: The lac repressor binds to the lac operator to inhibit transcription in E. coli. This inhibition can be relieved by adding lactose or isopropyl-β-D-thiogalactopyranoside (IPTG). lac repressor encoded by lacI
   1990..2099    +  promoter       p10 promoter: baculovirus promoter for expression in insect cells
   2188..2218    +  CDS            mTFP1 (fragment): monomeric teal (cyan) fluorescent protein (Ai et al., 2006) mammalian codon-optimized
   2234..2920    +  CDS            mTFP1: mTFP1 is a basic (constitutively fluorescent) cyan fluorescent protein published in 2006, derived from Clavularia sp.. It has low acid sensitivity.
   2918..3259    +  CDS            WAS (fragment): WASP_HUMAN - Also known as IMD2. Experimental evidence at protein level: Swiss-Prot protein existence level 1. Effector protein for Rho-type GTPases that regulates actin filament reorganization via its interaction with the Arp2/3 complex (PubMed:12235133, PubMed:12769847, PubMed:16275905). Important for efficient actin polymerization (PubMed:8625410, PubMed:12235133, PubMed:16275905). Possible regulator of lymphocyte and platelet function (PubMed:9405671). Mediates actin filament reorganization and the formation of actin pedestals upon infection by pathogenic bacteria (PubMed:18650809). In add
   3468..4138    +  CDS            cp173Venus (fragment): circularly permuted form of the Venus yellow fluorescent protein (Nagai et al., 2004) efficient FRET acceptor for CFP
   4208..4780    +  CDS            CDC42: CDC42_BOVIN - Experimental evidence at protein level: Swiss-Prot protein existence level 1. Plasma membrane-associated small GTPase which cycles between an active GTP-bound and an inactive GDP-bound state. In active state binds to a variety of effector proteins to regulate cellular responses. Involved in epithelial cell polarization processes. Regulates the bipolar attachment of spindle microtubules to kinetochores before chromosome congression in metaphase. Regulates cell migration. In neurons, plays a role in the extension and maintenance of the formation of filopodia, thin and actin-rich su
   4793..4810    +  CDS            6xHis: 6xHis affinity tag
   4825..4893    +  CDS            HBB (fragment): HBB_PONPY - Experimental evidence at transcript level: Swiss-Prot protein existence level 2. Involved in oxygen transport from the lung to the various peripheral tissues. From Pongo pygmaeus (Bornean orangutan).
   4968..5023    +  polyA_signal   β-globin poly(A) signal: rabbit β-globin polyadenylation signal (Gil and Proudfoot, 1987)
   5111..5158    +  terminator     T7 terminator: transcription terminator for bacteriophage T7 RNA polymerase
   5171..5876    +  misc_recomb    baculovirus recombination region (ORF1629): contains part of ORF1629
   5885..5918    +  protein_bind   loxP: Cre-mediated recombination occurs in the 8-bp core sequence (GCATACAT). Cre recombinase
   6086..6673    -  rep_origin     ori: high-copy-number ColE1/pMB1/pBR322/pUC origin of replication
   6686..7546    -  CDS            AmpR: β-lactamase; bla; confers resistance to ampicillin, carbenicillin, and related antibiotics
   7547..7598    -  promoter       AmpR promoter (fragment): bla
