[The description below was written by a language model from this plasmid's Addgene catalogue record, the feature table of its GenBank file and pLannotate feature annotations shown in this document.]
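Description:
pTriEx4-Cdc42-2G is a multi-host expression plasmid built on the Novagen pTriEx4 backbone, about 7.6 kb in total, that encodes a genetically encoded FRET biosensor for Cdc42 activation. It is propagated in E. coli through a high-copy ColE1/pUC-type origin and selected with ampicillin via the β-lactamase gene. The backbone stacks three promoter systems upstream of a single open reading frame. A CMV enhancer/promoter with a chimeric chicken β-actin/rabbit β-globin intron drives expression in vertebrate cells. A T7 promoter with a lac operator allows IPTG-inducible expression in suitable E. coli strains, and the baculovirus p10 promoter serves insect cells. Transcripts end at a rabbit β-globin polyadenylation signal or at the T7 terminator. Flanking lef2/ORF603 and ORF1629 regions permit homologous recombination into baculovirus DNA to make recombinant virus, and a single loxP site lies downstream of the cassette.

The synthetic insert, cloned between BamHI and XhoI, is a single-chain reporter. In order, it comprises the teal donor mTFP1, a fragment of human WASP (an effector of Rho-type GTPases, presumably its Cdc42-binding region), a circularly permuted Venus (cp173Venus) acceptor, and full-length Cdc42. In sensors of this design, binding of active GTP-loaded Cdc42 to the effector fragment is expected to change the relative arrangement of the two fluorophores and thus the FRET signal. The catalogue lists N-terminal His and Myc tags, and the partial 763-bp GenBank record annotates both. The full-sequence annotation also detects a 6xHis sequence downstream of Cdc42, and the record does not say whether it is translated. The associated publication used the sensor to study the spatio-temporal coordination of RhoA, Rac1 and Cdc42 activation during cell edge protrusion and retraction.
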