Addgene plasmid #68814: pTriEx4-Cdc42-2G
Purpose: FRET-based biosensor reporting on endogenous Cdc42 activation (for expression in E. coli, insect and vertebrate cells)
Depositing lab: Olivier Pertz. Publication: Spatio-temporal co-ordination of RhoA, Rac1 and Cdc42 activation during prototypical edge protrusion and retraction dynamics. Martin K, Reimann A, Fritz RD, Ryu H, Jeon NL, Pertz O. Sci Rep. 2016 Feb 25;6:21901. doi: 10.1038/srep21901. PubMed 26912264.
Backbone
  Vector backbone: pTriEx4
  Backbone manufacturer: Novagen
  Backbone size w/o insert (bp): 5238
  Total vector size (bp): 7608
  Vector type: Mammalian Expression, Bacterial Expression, Insect Expression
Growth in bacteria
  Bacterial resistance: Ampicillin, 100 μg/mL
  Growth temperature: 37°C
  Growth strain: Top10
  Copy number: High Copy
Gene/Insert
  Gene/Insert name: Cdc42 activation reporter
  Species: Synthetic
  Insert size (bp): 2670
  Promoter: CMV
  Tag / fusion protein: His (N terminal on insert); Myc (N terminal on insert)
  Cloning method: Restriction Enzyme; 5′ cloning site BamHI (not destroyed); 3′ cloning site XhoI (not destroyed)
  Sequencing primers: 5′ ctggttattgtgctgtctc; 3′ tcagtggtatttgtga
Terms and licenses: Academic/Nonprofit Terms; Industry Terms: Not Available to Industry
How to cite: pTriEx4-Cdc42-2G was a gift from Olivier Pertz (Addgene plasmid # 68814 ; http://n2t.net/addgene:68814 ; RRID:Addgene_68814)
