LOCUS       Exported 763 bp ds-DNA linear SYN 18-MAY-2021
DEFINITION  FRET-based biosensor reporting on endogenous Cdc42 activation (for
            expression in E. coli, insect and vertebrate cells).
ACCESSION   .
VERSION     .
KEYWORDS    pTriEx4-Cdc42-2G
SOURCE      synthetic DNA construct
  ORGANISM  synthetic DNA construct
REFERENCE   1 (bases 1 to 763)
  AUTHORS   Martin K, Reimann A, Fritz RD, Ryu H, Jeon NL, Pertz O
  TITLE     Spatio-temporal co-ordination of RhoA, Rac1 and Cdc42 activation
            during prototypical edge protrusion and retraction dynamics.
  JOURNAL   Sci Rep. 2016 Feb 25;6:21901. doi: 10.1038/srep21901.
  PUBMED    26912264
REFERENCE   2 (bases 1 to 763)
  AUTHORS   .
  TITLE     Direct Submission
  JOURNAL   Exported May 18, 2021 from SnapGene Server 1.1.58
            http://www.snapgene.com
FEATURES             Location/Qualifiers
     source          1..763
                     /organism="synthetic DNA construct"
                     /mol_type="other DNA"
     CDS             118..135
                     /codon_start=1
                     /product="6xHis affinity tag"
                     /label=6xHis
                     /translation="HHHHHH"
     CDS             145..174
                     /codon_start=1
                     /product="Myc (human c-Myc proto-oncogene) epitope tag"
                     /label=Myc
                     /translation="EQKLISEEDL"
ORIGIN
        1 acccaacaca atatattata gttaaataag aattattatc aaatcatttg tatattaatt
       61 aaaatactat actgtaaatt acattttatt tacaatcaaa ggagatatac catggcacac
      121 catcaccacc atcacgggag cggggagcag aaactaatat cagaggagga tcttggctca
      181 ggatcctcca ccgacggcat ggacgagctg tacaagggtg ctagcggagg aatggtgagc
      241 aagggcgagg agaccacaat gggcgtaatc aagcccgaca tgaagatcaa gctgaagatg
      301 gagggcaacg tgaatggcca cgccttcgtg atcgagggcg agggcgaggg caagccctac
      361 gacggcacca acaccatcaa cctggaggtg aaggagggag cccccctgcc cttctcctac
      421 gacattctga ccaccgcgtt cgcctacggc aacagggcct tcaccaagta ccccgacgac
      481 atccccaact acttcaagca gtccttcccc gagggctact cttgggagcg caccatgacc
      541 ttcgaggaca agggcatcgt gaaggtgaag tccgacatct ccatggagga ggactccttc
      601 atctacgaga tacacctcaa gggcgagaac ttccccccca acggccccgt gatgcagaag
      661 aagaccaccg gctgggacgc ctccaccgag aggatgtacg tgcgcgacgg cgtgctgaag
      721 ggcgacgtca agcacaagct gctgctggag ggcggcggcc acc
//
