>Addgene plasmid #68814 | pTriEx4-Cdc42-2G | addgene partial sequence | sequence record 123521 | EGFP-C 5'-CATGGTCCTGCTGGAGTTCGTG-3'
AGGGTGGCAGCGGTGGCATGGTGAGCAAGGGCGAGGAGCTGTTCACCGGGGTGGTGCCCATCCTGGTCGA
GCTGGACGGCGACGTAAACGGCCACAAGTTCAGCGTGTCCGGCGAGGGCGAGGGCGATGCCACCTACGGC
AAGCTGACCCTGAAGCTGATCTGCACCACCGGCAAGCTGCCCGTGCCCTGGCCCACCCTCGTGACCACCC
TGGGCTACGGCCTGATGTGCTTCGCCCGCTACCCCGACCACATGAAGCAGCACGACTTCTTCAAGTCCGC
CATGCCCGAAGGCTACGTCCAGGAGCGCACCATCTTCTTCAAGGACGACGGCAACTACAAGACCCGCGCC
GAGGTGAAGTTCGAGGGCGACACCCTGGTGAACCGCATCGAGCTGAAGGGCATCGACTTCAAGGAGGACG
GCAACATCCTGGGGCACAAGCTGGAGTACAACTACAACAGCCACAACGTCTATATCACCGCCGACAAGCA
GAAGAACGGCATCAAGGCCAACTTCAAGATCCGCCACAACATCGAGGACGGCGGCGTGCAGCTCGCCGAC
CACTACCAGCAGAACACCCCCATCGGCGACGGCCCCGTGGGTACCATGCAGACAATTAAGTGTGTTGTTG
TTGGTGATGGTGCTGTTGGTAAAACATGTCTCCTGATATCCTACACAACAAACAAATTCCCATCGGAATA
TGTACCAACTGTTTTTGACAACTATGCAGTCACAGTTATGATTGGTGGAGAGCCATACACTCTTGGACTT
TTTGATACTGCAGGGCAAGAGGATTATGACAGACTACGACCGCTAAGTTATCCACAGACAGATGTTTTT
